>Addgene plasmid #157485 | pD649-HAsp-IL6ST-COMP5AP-AviTag-9xHis | addgene full sequence | sequence record 400989 | Addgene NGS Result
GGCATTGATTATTGACTAGTTATTAATAGTAATCAATTACGGGGTCATTAGTTCATAGCCCATATATGGA
GTTCCGCGTTACATAACTTACGGTAAATGGCCCGCCTGGCTGACCGCCCAACGACCCCCGCCCATTGACG
TCAATAATGACGTATGTTCCCATAGTAACGCCAATAGGGACTTTCCATTGACGTCAATGGGTGGAGTATT
TACGGTAAACTGCCCACTTGGCAGTACATCAAGTGTATCATATGCCAAGTACGCCCCCTATTGACGTCAA
TGACGGTAAATGGCCCGCCTGGCATTATGCCCAGTACATGACCTTATGGGACTTTCCTACTTGGCAGTAC
ATCTACGTATTAGTCATCGCTATTACCATGGTGATGCGGTTTTGGCAGTACATCAATGGGCGTGGATAGC
GGTTTGACTCACGGGGATTTCCAAGTCTCCACCCCATTGACGTCAATGGGAGTTTGTTTTGGCACCAAAA
TCAACGGGACTTTCCAAAATGTCGTAACAACTCCGCCCCATTGACGCAAATGGGCGGTAGGCGTGTACGG
TGGGAGGTCTATATAAGCAGAGCTCGTTTAGTGAACCGTCAGATCGCCTGGAGACGCCATCCACGCTGTT
TTGACCTCCATAGAAGACACCGGGACCGATCCAGCCTCCGCGGCCGGGAACGGTGCATTGGAACGCGGAT
TCCCCGTGCCAAGAGTGACGTAAGTACCGCCTATAGAGTCTATAGGCCCACCCCCTTGGCTTCGTTAGAA
CGCGGCTACAATTAATACATAACCTTATGTATCATACACATACGATTTAGGTGACACTATAGAATAACAT
CCACTTTGCCTTTCTCTCCACAGGTGTCCACTCCCAGGTCCAACTGCACCTCGGTTCTATCGAAAACGCG
CCTGCTAGCGCCACCATGAAGACCATCATTGCCCTGAGCTACATCTTCTGCCTGGTGTTCGCTGCGGCCG
CCGAACTTCTTGATCCTTGCGGCTACATCAGCCCTGAGAGCCCTGTGGTTCAGCTGCACAGCAATTTCAC
CGCCGTGTGCGTGCTGAAAGAAAAGTGCATGGACTACTTCCACGTGAACGCCAACTACATCGTGTGGAAA
ACGAACCACTTCACGATCCCCAAAGAGCAGTACACCATCATCAACCGGACCGCCAGCAGCGTGACCTTCA
CAGATATCGCCAGCCTGAACATCCAGCTGACCTGCAACATCCTGACCTTCGGCCAGCTGGAACAGAACGT
GTACGGCATCACAATCATCAGCGGCCTGCCTCCAGAGAAGCCCAAGAACCTGAGCTGCATCGTGAACGAG
GGCAAGAAAATGAGATGCGAGTGGGACGGCGGCAGAGAGACACACCTGGAAACAAACTTCACCCTGAAGT
CCGAGTGGGCCACACACAAGTTCGCCGACTGCAAGGCCAAGAGGGATACCCCTACCAGCTGCACCGTGGA
CTACAGCACCGTGTACTTCGTGAACATCGAAGTGTGGGTCGAAGCCGAGAACGCCCTGGGCAAAGTGACC
AGCGACCACATCAACTTCGACCCCGTGTACAAAGTGAAGCCCAATCCTCCTCACAACCTGAGCGTGATCA
ACAGCGAGGAACTGAGCAGCATCCTGAAGCTGACATGGACAAACCCCAGCATCAAGTCCGTGATCATCCT
CAAGTACAACATCCAGTACCGGACCAAGGACGCCAGCACCTGGTCACAGATTCCTCCAGAGGATACCGCC
TCCACCAGATCCAGCTTCACAGTGCAGGACCTGAAGCCTTTCACCGAGTACGTGTTCCGGATCAGATGCA
TGAAGGAAGATGGCAAAGGCTATTGGAGTGATTGGAGCGAGGAAGCCAGCGGCATCACCTACGAGGACAG
ACCTTCTAAGGCCCCTAGCTTCTGGTACAAGATCGACCCCTCTCACACCCAAGGCTACAGAACCGTGCAG
CTCGTCTGGAAAACCCTGCCACCTTTCGAGGCCAACGGCAAGATCCTGGACTACGAAGTGACCCTGACCA
GATGGAAGTCCCATCTGCAGAACTACACCGTGAATGCCACCAAGCTGACCGTGAACCTGACCAACGACAG
ATACCTGGCCACACTGACCGTGCGGAATCTCGTGGGAAAATCCGATGCCGCCGTGCTGACAATCCCCGCC
TGCGATTTTCAAGCCACACATCCCGTGATGGATCTGAAGGCCTTTCCTAAGGACAACATGCTGTGGGTTG
AGTGGACCACACCTCGCGAGAGCGTGAAAAAGTACATCCTCGAGTGGTGCGTCCTGAGCGACAAGGCCCC
TTGTATCACCGACTGGCAGCAAGAGGATGGCACCGTGCACAGAACCTACCTGAGAGGCAATCTGGCCGAG
AGCAAGTGCTACCTGATCACCGTGACACCCGTGTACGCCGATGGACCTGGAAGCCCAGAGAGCATCAAGG
CCTACCTGAAACAGGCCCCTCCTAGCAAGGGCCCTACAGTGCGGACAAAGAAAGTGGGCAAGAACGAGGC
CGTGCTGGAATGGGATCAGCTGCCTGTGGATGTGCAGAACGGCTTCATCAGAAACTACACCATCTTCTAC
AGGACCATCATCGGCAACGAGACAGCCGTGAACGTGGACAGCAGCCACACAGAGTACACCCTGAGCAGCC
TGACAAGCGACACCCTGTACATGGTTCGAATGGCCGCCTACACCGACGAAGGCGGAAAAGATGGCCCCGA
GTTCACCTTCACCACTCCTAAATTCGCTCAGGGCGAGATCGAAGGCGCGCCGGAAGATCAAGTTGATCCA
AGATTGATTGATGGCAAGGGCGGATCTCTGGAGGTGCTGTTCCAGGGACCAGGCGGAAGCGGCAATCCCG
GCGGCGATCTGGCCCCCCAGATGCTGCGCGAGCTGCAGGAGACCAATGCCGCCCTGCAGGACGTGCGCGA
GCTGCTGCGCCACCGCGTGAAGGAGATCACCTTCCTGAAGAACACCGTGATGGAGTGCGACGCCTGCGGT
ATGCAGCCCTCTAGAGGCTCCGGCTCCATCATCCCAGTTGAGGAGGAGAACCCGGACTTCTGGAACCGCG
AGGCAGCCGAGGCCCTGGGTGCCGCCAAGAAGCTGCAGCCTGCACAGACAGCCGCCAAGAACCTCATCAT
CTTCCTGGGCGATGGGATGGGGGTGTCTACGGTGACAGCTGCCAGGATCCTAAAAGGGCAGAAGAAGGAC
AAACTGGGGCCTGAGATACCCCTGGCCATGGACCGCTTCCCATATGTGGCTCTGTCCAAGACATACAATG
TAGACAAACATGTGCCAGACAGTGGAGCCACAGCCACGGCCTACCTGTGCGGGGTCAAGGGCAACTTCCA
GACCATTGGCTTGAGTGCAGCCGCCCGCTTTAACCAGTGCAACACGACACGCGGCAACGAGGTCATCTCC
GTGATGAATCGGGCCAAGAAAGCAGGGAAGTCAGTGGGAGTGGTAACCACCACACGAGTGCAGCACGCCT
CGCCAGCCGGCACCTACGCCCACACGGTGAACCGCAACTGGTACTCGGACGCCGACGTGCCTGCCTCGGC
CCGCCAGGAGGGGTGCCAGGACATCGCTACGCAGCTCATCTCCAACATGGACATTGACGTGATCCTAGGT
GGAGGCCGAAAGTACATGTTTCGCATGGGAACCCCAGACCCTGAGTACCCAGATGACTACAGCCAAGGTG
GGACCAGGCTGGACGGGAAGAATCTGGTGCAGGAATGGCTGGCGAAGCGCCAGGGTGCCCGGTATGTGTG
GAACCGCACTGAGCTCATGCAGGCTTCCCTGGACCCGTCTGTGACCCATCTCATGGGTCTCTTTGAGCCT
GGAGACATGAAATACGAGATCCACCGAGACTCCACACTGGACCCCTCCCTGATGGAGATGACAGAGGCTG
CCCTGCGCCTGCTGAGCAGGAACCCCCGCGGCTTCTTCCTCTTCGTGGAGGGTGGTCGCATCGACCATGG
TCATCATGAAAGCAGGGCTTACCGGGCACTGACTGAGACGATCATGTTCGACGACGCCATTGAGAGGGCG
GGCCAGCTCACCAGCGAGGAGGACACGCTGAGCCTCGTCACTGCCGACCACTCCCACGTCTTCTCCTTCG
GAGGCTACCCCCTGCGAGGGAGCTCCATCTTCGGGCTGGCCCCTGGCAAGGCCCGGGACAGGAAGGCCTA
CACGGTCCTCCTATACGGAAACGGTCCAGGCTATGTGCTCAAGGACGGCGCCCGGCCGGATGTTACCGAG
AGCGAGAGCGGGAGCCCCGAGTATCGGCAGCAGTCAGCAGTGCCCCTGGACGAAGAGACCCACGCAGGCG
AGGACGTGGCGGTGTTCGCGCGCGGCCCGCAGGCGCACCTGGTTCACGGCGTGCAGGAGCAGACCTTCAT
AGCGCACGTCATGGCCTTCGCCGCCTGCCTGGAGCCCTACACCGCCTGCGACCTGGCGCCCCCCGCCGGC
ACCACCGACGCCGCGCACCCGGGTGGCGGAGGACTGAACGACATCTTCGAGGCTCAGAAAATCGAATGGC
ACGAACATCACCATCACCATCACCATCACCATTAAGGCCGGCCTGTAGTCACTGGCACAACGCGTTACCC
GGTAAGCCAATCGGGTATACACGGTCGTCATACTGCAGACAGGGTTCTTCTACTTTGCAAGATAGTCTTG
AGTAGTAAAATAAATAGATAGAGAAAATCAGCCTCGACTGTGCCTTCTAGTTGCCAGCCATCTGTTGTTT
GCCCCTCCCCCGTGCCTTCCTTGACCCTGGAAGGTGCCACTCCCACTGTCCTTTCCTAATAAAATGAGGA
AATTGCATCACAACACTCAACCCTATCTCGGTCTATTCTTTTGATTTATAAGGGATTTTGCCGATTTCGG
CCTATTGGTTAAAAAATGAGCTGATTTAACAAAAATTTAACGCGAATTAATTCTGTGGAATGTGTGTCAG
TTAGGGTGTGGAAAGTCCCCAGGCTCCCCAGCAGGCAGAAGTATGCAAAGCATGCATCTCAATTAGTCAG
CAACCAGGTGTGGAAAGTCCCCAGGCTCCCCAGCAGGCAGAAGTATGCAAAGCATGCATCTCAATTAGTC
AGCAACCATAGTCCCGCCCCTAACTCCGCCCATCCCGCCCCTAACTCCGCCCAGTTCCGCCCATTCTCCG
CCCCATGGCTGACTAATTTTTTTTATTTATGCAGAGGCCGAGGCCGCCTCTGCCTCTGAGCTATTCCAGA
AGTAGTGAGGAGGCTTTTTTGGAGGCCTAGGCTTTTGCAAAAAGCTCCCGGGAGCTTGTATATCCATTTT
CGGATCTGATCAGCACGTGTTGACAATTAATCATCGGCATAGTATATCGGCATAGTATAATACGACAAGG
TGAGGAACTAAACCATGACCGAGTACAAGCCCACGGTGCGCCTCGCCACCCGCGACGACGTCCCCAGGGC
CGTACGCACCCTCGCCGCCGCGTTCGCCGACTACCCCGCCACGCGCCACACCGTCGATCCGGACCGCCAC
ATCGAGCGGGTCACCGAGCTGCAAGAACTCTTCCTCACGCGCGTCGGGCTCGACATCGGCAAGGTGTGGG
TCGCGGACGACGGCGCCGCGGTGGCGGTCTGGACCACGCCGGAGAGCGTCGAAGCGGGGGCGGTGTTCGC
CGAGATCGGCCCGCGCATGGCCGAGTTGAGCGGTTCCCGGCTGGCCGCGCAGCAACAGATGGAAGGCCTC
CTGGCGCCGCACCGGCCCAAGGAGCCCGCGTGGTTCCTGGCCACCGTCGGCGTCTCGCCCGACCACCAGG
GCAAGGGTCTGGGCAGCGCCGTCGTGCTCCCCGGAGTGGAGGCGGCCGAGCGCGCCGGGGTGCCCGCCTT
CCTGGAGACATCCGCGCCCCGCAACCTCCCCTTCTACGAGCGGCTCGGCTTCACCGTCACCGCCGACGTC
GAGGTGCCCGAAGGACCGCGCACCTGGTGCATGACCCGCAAGCCCGGTGCCTGACACGTGCTACGAGATT
TCGATTCCACCGCCGCCTTCTATGAAAGGTTGGGCTTCGGAATCGTTTTCCGGGACGCCGGCTGGATGAT
CCTCCAGCGCGGGGATCTCATGCTGGAGTTCTTCGCCCACCCCAACTTGTTTATTGCAGCTTATAATGGT
TACAAATAAAGCAATAGCATCACAAATTTCACAAATAAAGCATTTTTTTCACTGCATTCTAGTTGTGGTT
TGTCCAAACTCATCAATGTATCTTATCATGTCTGTATACCGTCGACCTCTAGCTAGAGCTTGGCGTAATC
ATGGTCATTACCAATGCTTAATCAGTGAGGCACCTATCTCAGCGATCTGTCTATTTCGTTCATCCATAGT
TGCCTGACTCCCCGTCGTGTAGATAACTACGATACGGGAGGGCTTACCATCTGGCCCCAGCGCTGCGATG
ATACCGCGAGAACCACGCTCACCGGCTCCGGATTTATCAGCAATAAACCAGCCAGCCGGAAGGGCCGAGC
GCAGAAGTGGTCCTGCAACTTTATCCGCCTCCATCCAGTCTATTAATTGTTGCCGGGAAGCTAGAGTAAG
TAGTTCGCCAGTTAATAGTTTGCGCAACGTTGTTGCCATCGCTACAGGCATCGTGGTGTCACGCTCGTCG
TTTGGTATGGCTTCATTCAGCTCCGGTTCCCAACGATCAAGGCGAGTTACATGATCCCCCATGTTGTGCA
AAAAAGCGGTTAGCTCCTTCGGTCCTCCGATCGTTGTCAGAAGTAAGTTGGCCGCAGTGTTATCACTCAT
GGTTATGGCAGCACTGCATAATTCTCTTACTGTCATGCCATCCGTAAGATGCTTTTCTGTGACTGGTGAG
TACTCAACCAAGTCATTCTGAGAATAGTGTATGCGGCGACCGAGTTGCTCTTGCCCGGCGTCAATACGGG
ATAATACCGCGCCACATAGCAGAACTTTAAAAGTGCTCATCATTGGAAAACGTTCTTCGGGGCGAAAACT
CTCAAGGATCTTACCGCTGTTGAGATCCAGTTCGATGTAACCCACTCGTGCACCCAACTGATCTTCAGCA
TCTTTTACTTTCACCAGCGTTTCTGGGTGAGCAAAAACAGGAAGGCAAAATGCCGCAAAAAAGGGAATAA
GGGCGACACGGAAATGTTGAATACTCATATTCTTCCTTTTTCAATATTATTGAAGCATTTATCAGGGTTA
TTGTCTCATGAGCGGATACATATTTGAATGTATTTAGAAAAATAAACAAATAGGGGTCAGTGTTACAACC
AATTAACCAATTCTGAACATTATCGCGAGCCCATTTATACCTGAATATGGCTCATAACACCCCTTGCTCA
TGACCAAAATCCCTTAACGTGAGTTACGCGCGCGTCGTTCCACTGAGCGTCAGACCCCGTAGAAAAGATC
AAAGGATCTTCTTGAGATCCTTTTTTTCTGCGCGTAATCTGCTGCTTGCAAACAAAAAAACCACCGCTAC
CAGCGGTGGTTTGTTTGCCGGATCAAGAGCTACCAACTCTTTTTCCGAAGGTAACTGGCTTCAGCAGAGC
GCAGATACCAAATACTGTTCTTCTAGTGTAGCCGTAGTTAGCCCACCACTTCAAGAACTCTGTAGCACCG
CCTACATACCTCGCTCTGCTAATCCTGTTACCAGTGGCTGCTGCCAGTGGCGATAAGTCGTGTCTTACCG
GGTTGGACTCAAGACGATAGTTACCGGATAAGGCGCAGCGGTCGGGCTGAACGGGGGGTTCGTGCACACA
GCCCAGCTTGGAGCGAACGACCTACACCGAACTGAGATACCTACAGCGTGAGCTATGAGAAAGCGCCACG
CTTCCCGAAGGGAGAAAGGCGGACAGGTATCCGGTAAGCGGCAGGGTCGGAACAGGAGAGCGCACGAGGG
AGCTTCCAGGGGGAAACGCCTGGTATCTTTATAGTCCTGTCGGGTTTCGCCACCTCTGACTTGAGCGTCG
ATTTTTGTGATGCTCGTCAGGGGGGCGGAGCCTATGGAAAAACGCCAGCAACGCGGCCTTTTTACGGTTC
CTGGCCTTTTGCTGGCCTTTTGCTCACATGTTCTTTCCTGCGTTATCCCCTGATTCTGTGGATAACCGTA
TTACCGCCTTTGAGTGAGCTGATACCGCTCGCCGCAGCCGAACGACCGAGCGCAGCGAGTCAGTGAGCGA
GGAAGCGGAAGGCGAGAGTAGGGAACTGCCAGGCATCAAACTAAGCAGAAGGCCCCTGACGGATGGCCTT
TTTGCGTTTCTACAAACTCTTTCTGTGTTGTAAAACGACGGCCAGTCTTAAGCTCGGGCCCCCTGGGCGG
TTCTGATAACGAGTAATCGTTAATCCGCAAATAACGTAAAAACCCGCTTCGGCGGGTTTTTTTATGGGGG
GAGTTTAGGGAAAGAGCATTTGTCAGAATATTTAAGGGCGCCTGTCACTTTGCTTGATATATGAGAATTA
TTTAACCTTATAAATGAGAAAAAAGCAACGCACTTTAAATAAGATACGTTGCTTTTTCGATTGATGAACA
CCTATAATTAAACTATTCATCTATTATTTATGATTTTTTGTATATACAATATTTCTAGTTTGTTAAAGAG
AATTAAGAAAATAAATCTCGAAAATAATAAAGGGAAAATCAGTTTTTGATATCAAAATTATACATGTCAA
CGATAATACAAAATATAATACAAACTATAAGATGTTATCAGTATTTATTATCATTTAGAATAAATTTTGT
GTCGCCCTTAATTGTGAGCGGATAACAATTACGAGCTTCATGCACAGTGGCGTTGACTCAATATTGGCCA
TTAGCCATATTATTCATTGGTTATATAGCATAAATCAATATTGGCTATTGGCCATTGCATACGTTGTATC
TATATCATAATATGTACATTTATATTGGCTCATGTCCAATATGACCGCCATGTT
Features (pLannotate 1.2.2; 24 found; start..end, strand, type, name):
     77..380     +  enhancer       CMV enhancer: human cytomegalovirus immediate early enhancer
    381..584     +  promoter       CMV promoter: human cytomegalovirus (CMV) immediate early promoter
    720..763     +  intron         CMV intron (fragment): modified intron A from human cytomegalovirus
    815..833     +  promoter       SP6 promoter: promoter for bacteriophage SP6 RNA polymerase
    837..874     +  CDS            IgH signal sequence (fragment): signal sequence from the mouse immunoglobulin heavy chain variable region
    923..2773    +  CDS            IL6ST (fragment): IL6RB_HUMAN - Experimental evidence at protein level: Swiss-Prot protein existence level 1. [Isoform 2]: Binds to the soluble IL6:sIL6R complex (hyper- IL6), thereby blocking IL6 trans-signaling. Inhibits sIL6R-dependent acute phase response (PubMed:11121117, PubMed:21990364, PubMed:30279168). Also blocks IL11 cluster signaling through IL11R (PubMed:30279168). From Homo sapiens (Human).
   2870..3049    +  CDS            Comp (fragment): COMP_RAT - Experimental evidence at protein level: Swiss-Prot protein existence level 1. May play a role in the structural integrity of cartilage via its interaction with other extracellular matrix proteins such as the collagens and fibronectin. Can mediate the interaction of chondrocytes with the cartilage extracellular matrix through interaction with cell surface integrin receptors. Could play a role in the pathogenesis of osteoarthritis. Potent suppressor of apoptosis in both primary chondrocytes and transformed cells. Suppresses apoptosis by blocking the activation of caspase-3 and by indu
   3037..4489    +  CDS            SEAP (fragment): secreted alkaline phosphatase from human placenta The natural enzyme has a C-terminal transmembrane sequence that is replaced by a GPI anchor.
   4514..4555    +  CDS            AviTag™ (fragment): peptide tag that allows for enzymatic biotinylation
   4559..4582    +  CDS            8xHis: 8xHis affinity tag
   4728..4839    +  polyA_signal   bGH poly(A) signal: bovine growth hormone polyadenylation signal
   4840..4948    +  rep_origin     f1 ori (fragment): f1 bacteriophage origin of replication; arrow indicates direction of (+) strand synthesis
   4962..5291    +  promoter       SV40 promoter: SV40 enhancer and early promoter
   5339..5386    +  promoter       EM7 promoter: synthetic bacterial promoter&nbsp
   5405..6004    +  CDS            PuroR (fragment): puromycin N-acetyltransferase; pac from Streptomyces; confers resistance to puromycin
   6014..6139    +  CDS            ble (fragment): BLE_KLEPN - Experimental evidence at protein level: Swiss-Prot protein existence level 1. Binding protein with a strong affinity to the bleomycin family of antibiotics. Binds to CL990; an antimitotic-antibiotic compound. From Klebsiella pneumoniae.
   6134..6255    +  polyA_signal   SV40 poly(A) signal: SV40 polyadenylation signal
   6308..7168    -  CDS            AmpR: β-lactamase; bla; confers resistance to ampicillin, carbenicillin, and related antibiotics
   7171..7267    -  promoter       AmpR promoter (fragment): bla
   7297..7321    -  CDS            KanR (fragment): aminoglycoside phosphotransferase; aph(3')-Ia; confers resistance to kanamycin
   7432..8020    +  rep_origin     ori: high-copy-number ColE1/pMB1/pBR322/pUC origin of replication
   8245..8262    +  terminator     rrnB T2 terminator (fragment): transcription terminator T2 from the E. coli rrnB gene
   8287..8306    -  CDS            lacZα (fragment): LacZα fragment of β-galactosidase; lacZ fragment
   8762..8778    +  protein_bind   lac operator: The lac repressor binds to the lac operator to inhibit transcription in E. coli. This inhibition can be relieved by adding lactose or isopropyl-β-D-thiogalactopyranoside (IPTG). lac repressor encoded by lacI
