[The description below was written by a language model from this plasmid's Addgene catalogue record and pLannotate feature annotations shown in this document.]
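Description:
pD649-HAsp-IL6ST-COMP5AP-AviTag-9xHis is a mammalian expression plasmid built on the pD649 backbone for producing a secreted, multimerised form of the extracellular domain of human IL6ST (gp130, the shared signalling subunit of IL-6 family cytokine receptors). It is maintained in E. coli as a high-copy plasmid through a ColE1/pUC-type origin and selected with ampicillin via the β-lactamase gene. The feature table also shows an SV40 promoter/EM7 promoter unit driving a puromycin N-acetyltransferase sequence with an SV40 polyadenylation signal, which could allow selection in mammalian cells. Short fragments of f1 ori, ble, KanR and lacZα appear to be backbone remnants.

Expression is driven by the CMV immediate early enhancer and promoter, followed by a fragment of CMV intron A, and an SP6 promoter sits immediately upstream of the coding region. The open reading frame begins with a leader peptide: the name indicates an HA signal peptide, although the annotation software matched this region to part of a mouse immunoglobulin heavy chain signal sequence. Next comes the IL6ST ectodomain, cloned between restriction sites that remain intact. It is fused at its C terminus to a segment of rat cartilage oligomeric matrix protein (COMP), whose coiled coil assembles into pentamers. This is followed by human placental alkaline phosphatase, an AviTag for enzymatic biotinylation and a polyhistidine tag (9xHis by name, annotated as 8xHis), and transcription ends at a bGH polyadenylation signal.

Pentamerisation raises avidity for weak binding partners, and the phosphatase provides an enzymatic readout. These features suit the construct to the cell-surface protein interaction screening of the associated human IgSF interactome study. The depositor notes that some plasmids in this collection may carry an IS4-like transposase element upstream of the CMV promoter, but none is annotated here.
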