Addgene plasmid #157485: pD649-HAsp-IL6ST-COMP5AP-AviTag-9xHis
Purpose: Mammalian expression of cell-surface protein extracellular domain fused to COMP5AP-AviTag-9xHis. Protein is secreted from cells.
Depositing lab: Chris Garcia. Publication: A Human IgSF Cell-Surface Interactome Reveals a Complex Network of Protein-Protein Interactions. Wojtowicz WM, Vielmetter J, Fernandes RA, Siepe DH, Eastman CL, Chisholm GB, Cox S, Klock H, Anderson PW, Rue SM, Miller JJ, Glaser SM, Bragstad ML, Vance J, Lam AW, Lesley SA, Zinn K, Garcia KC. Cell. 2020 Aug 20;182(4):1027-1043.e17. doi: 10.1016/j.cell.2020.07.025. PubMed 32822567.
Backbone
  Vector backbone: pD649
  Backbone size w/o insert (bp): 7153
  Vector type: Mammalian Expression
Growth in bacteria
  Bacterial resistance: Ampicillin, 100 μg/mL
  Growth temperature: 37°C
  Growth strain: DH5alpha
  Copy number: High Copy
Gene/Insert
  Gene/Insert name: IL6ST (alt name: IL6RB)
  Species: H. sapiens (human)
  Insert size (bp): 1791
  Entrez Gene: IL6ST (a.k.a. CD130, CDW130, GP130, HIES4, HIES4A, HIES4B, IL-6RB, IMD94, STWS2, sGP130)
  Promoter: CMV/SP6
  Tag / fusion protein: COMP5AP-AviTag-9xHis (C terminal on backbone)
  Cloning method: Restriction Enzyme; 5′ cloning site GCGGCCGC (not destroyed); 3′ cloning site GGCGCGCC (not destroyed)
  Sequencing primers: 5′ ATTTAGGTGACACTATAG; 3′ CGTCGCACTCCATCACGGTG
Resource information
  A portion of this plasmid was derived from a plasmid made by: synthesis by ThermoFisher
Terms and licenses: Academic/Nonprofit Terms; Industry Terms: Not Available to Industry
Depositor comments: Some plasmids in this collection may have an IS4-like element ISVsa5 family transposase upstream of the CMV promoter.
How to cite: pD649-HAsp-IL6ST-COMP5AP-AviTag-9xHis was a gift from Chris Garcia (Addgene plasmid # 157485 ; http://n2t.net/addgene:157485 ; RRID:Addgene_157485)
