>Addgene plasmid #157485 | pD649-HAsp-IL6ST-COMP5AP-AviTag-9xHis | depositor partial sequence | sequence record 304080 | insert (extracellular domain)
GAACTTCTTGATCCTTGCGGCTACATCAGCCCTGAGAGCCCTGTGGTTCAGCTGCACAGCAATTTCACCG
CCGTGTGCGTGCTGAAAGAAAAGTGCATGGACTACTTCCACGTGAACGCCAACTACATCGTGTGGAAAAC
GAACCACTTCACGATCCCCAAAGAGCAGTACACCATCATCAACCGGACCGCCAGCAGCGTGACCTTCACA
GATATCGCCAGCCTGAACATCCAGCTGACCTGCAACATCCTGACCTTCGGCCAGCTGGAACAGAACGTGT
ACGGCATCACAATCATCAGCGGCCTGCCTCCAGAGAAGCCCAAGAACCTGAGCTGCATCGTGAACGAGGG
CAAGAAAATGAGATGCGAGTGGGACGGCGGCAGAGAGACACACCTGGAAACAAACTTCACCCTGAAGTCC
GAGTGGGCCACACACAAGTTCGCCGACTGCAAGGCCAAGAGGGATACCCCTACCAGCTGCACCGTGGACT
ACAGCACCGTGTACTTCGTGAACATCGAAGTGTGGGTCGAAGCCGAGAACGCCCTGGGCAAAGTGACCAG
CGACCACATCAACTTCGACCCCGTGTACAAAGTGAAGCCCAATCCTCCTCACAACCTGAGCGTGATCAAC
AGCGAGGAACTGAGCAGCATCCTGAAGCTGACATGGACAAACCCCAGCATCAAGTCCGTGATCATCCTCA
AGTACAACATCCAGTACCGGACCAAGGACGCCAGCACCTGGTCACAGATTCCTCCAGAGGATACCGCCTC
CACCAGATCCAGCTTCACAGTGCAGGACCTGAAGCCTTTCACCGAGTACGTGTTCCGGATCAGATGCATG
AAGGAAGATGGCAAAGGCTATTGGAGTGATTGGAGCGAGGAAGCCAGCGGCATCACCTACGAGGACAGAC
CTTCTAAGGCCCCTAGCTTCTGGTACAAGATCGACCCCTCTCACACCCAAGGCTACAGAACCGTGCAGCT
CGTCTGGAAAACCCTGCCACCTTTCGAGGCCAACGGCAAGATCCTGGACTACGAAGTGACCCTGACCAGA
TGGAAGTCCCATCTGCAGAACTACACCGTGAATGCCACCAAGCTGACCGTGAACCTGACCAACGACAGAT
ACCTGGCCACACTGACCGTGCGGAATCTCGTGGGAAAATCCGATGCCGCCGTGCTGACAATCCCCGCCTG
CGATTTTCAAGCCACACATCCCGTGATGGATCTGAAGGCCTTTCCTAAGGACAACATGCTGTGGGTTGAG
TGGACCACACCTCGCGAGAGCGTGAAAAAGTACATCCTCGAGTGGTGCGTCCTGAGCGACAAGGCCCCTT
GTATCACCGACTGGCAGCAAGAGGATGGCACCGTGCACAGAACCTACCTGAGAGGCAATCTGGCCGAGAG
CAAGTGCTACCTGATCACCGTGACACCCGTGTACGCCGATGGACCTGGAAGCCCAGAGAGCATCAAGGCC
TACCTGAAACAGGCCCCTCCTAGCAAGGGCCCTACAGTGCGGACAAAGAAAGTGGGCAAGAACGAGGCCG
TGCTGGAATGGGATCAGCTGCCTGTGGATGTGCAGAACGGCTTCATCAGAAACTACACCATCTTCTACAG
GACCATCATCGGCAACGAGACAGCCGTGAACGTGGACAGCAGCCACACAGAGTACACCCTGAGCAGCCTG
ACAAGCGACACCCTGTACATGGTTCGAATGGCCGCCTACACCGACGAAGGCGGAAAAGATGGCCCCGAGT
TCACCTTCACCACTCCTAAATTCGCTCAGGGCGAGATCGAA
